>Addgene plasmid #169043 | p5E-3x125bp-mnx1 | addgene full sequence | sequence record 341826 | Addgene NGS Result
CTTTCCTGCGTTATCCCCTGATTCTGTGGATAACCGTATTACCGCCTTTGAGTGAGCTGATACCGCTCGC
CGCAGCCGAACGACCGAGCGCAGCGAGTCAGTGAGCGAGGAAGCGGAAGAGCGCCCAATACGCAAACCGC
CTCTCCCCGCGCGTTGGCCGATTCATTAATGCAGCTGGCACGACAGGTTTCCCGACTGGAAAGCGGGCAG
TGAGCGCAACGCAATTAATACGCGTACCGCTAGCCAGGAAGAGTTTGTAGAAACGCAAAAAGGCCATCCG
TCAGGATGGCCTTCTGCTTAGTTTGATGCCTGGCAGTTTATGGCGGGCGTCCTGCCCGCCACCCTCCGGG
CCGTTGCTTCACAACGTTCAAATCCGCTCCCGGCGGATTTGTCCTACTCAGGAGAGCGTTCACCGACAAA
CAACAGATAAAACGAAAGGCCCAGTCTTCCGACTGAGCCTTTCGTTTTATTTGATGCCTGGCAGTTCCCT
ACTCTCGCGTTAACGCTAGCATGGATGTTTTCCCAGTCACGACGTTGTAAAACGACGGCCAGTCTTAAGC
TCGGGCCCGAGTTAACGCTACCATGGAGCTCCAAATAATGATTTTATTTTGACTGATAGTGACCTGTTCG
TTGCAACAAATTGATAAGCAATGCTTTTTTATAATGCCAACTTTGTATAGAAAAGTTGGCTCCGAATTCG
CCCTTTCCTCGAGAGTGGTTAGCTGATGAATTGAGGAAAACTAATCCGCTTTATTGGTAGACAGGTTAAG
GGCAACAGAGTGTCAATAATTCTCTCCCTGACCTCTTTCTCCATTAGCTTAAAGAGGCTTATAAGAGGGC
ATGCCGAGAGTGGTTAGCTGATGAATTGAGGAAAACTAATCCGCTTTATTGGTAGACAGGTTAAGGGCAA
CAGAGTGTCAATAATTCTCTCCCTGACCTCTTTCTCCATTAGCTTAAAGAGGCTTATAAGAGGCCTAGGC
GAGAGTGGTTAGCTGATGAATTGAGGAAAACTAATCCGCTTTATTGGTAGACAGGTTAAGGGCAACAGAG
TGTCAATAATTCTCTCCCTGACCTCTTTCTCCATTAGCTTAAAGAGGCTTATAAGAGGAAGCTTGTAAGG
GCGAATTCGACCCAAGTTTGTACAAAAAAGTTGAACGAGAAACGTAAAATGATATAAATATCAATATATT
AAATTAGATTTTGCATAAAAAACAGACTACATAATACTGTAAAACACAACATATGCAGTCACTATGAACC
AACTACTTAGATGGTATTAGTGACCTGTAGAATTAATTCGAGCTCTAGAGCTGCAGGGCGGCCGCGATAT
CCCCTATAGTGAGTCGTATTACATGGTCATAGCTGTTTCCTGGCAGCTCTGGCCCGTGTCTCAAAATCTC
TGATGTTACATTGCACAAGATAAAAATATATCATCATGAACAATAAAACTGTCTGCTTACATAAACAGTA
ATACAAGGGGTGTTATGAGCCATATTCAACGGGAAACGTCGAGGCCGCGATTAAATTCCAACATGGATGC
TGATTTATATGGGTATAAATGGGCTCGCGATAATGTCGGGCAATCAGGTGCGACAATCTATCGCTTGTAT
GGGAAGCCCGATGCGCCAGAGTTGTTTCTGAAACATGGCAAAGGTAGCGTTGCCAATGATGTTACAGATG
AGATGGTCAGACTAAACTGGCTGACGGAATTTATGCCTCTTCCGACCATCAAGCATTTTATCCGTACTCC
TGATGATGCATGGTTACTCACCACTGCGATCCCCGGAAAAACAGCATTCCAGGTATTAGAAGAATATCCT
GATTCAGGTGAAAATATTGTTGATGCGCTGGCAGTGTTCCTGCGCCGGTTGCATTCGATTCCTGTTTGTA
ATTGTCCTTTTAACAGCGATCGCGTATTTCGTCTCGCTCAGGCGCAATCACGAATGAATAACGGTTTGGT
TGATGCGAGTGATTTTGATGACGAGCGTAATGGCTGGCCTGTTGAACAAGTCTGGAAAGAAATGCATAAA
CTTTTGCCATTCTCACCGGATTCAGTCGTCACTCATGGTGATTTCTCACTTGATAACCTTATTTTTGACG
AGGGGAAATTAATAGGTTGTATTGATGTTGGACGAGTCGGAATCGCAGACCGATACCAGGATCTTGCCAT
CCTATGGAACTGCCTCGGTGAGTTTTCTCCTTCATTACAGAAACGGCTTTTTCAAAAATATGGTATTGAT
AATCCTGATATGAATAAATTGCAGTTTCATTTGATGCTCGATGAGTTTTTCTAATCAGAATTGGTTAATT
GGTTGTAACACTGGCAGAGCATTACGCTGACTTGACGGGACGGCGCAAGCTCATGACCAAAATCCCTTAA
CGTGAGTTACGCGTCGTTCCACTGAGCGTCAGACCCCGTAGAAAAGATCAAAGGATCTTCTTGAGATCCT
TTTTTTCTGCGCGTAATCTGCTGCTTGCAAACAAAAAAACCACCGCTACCAGCGGTGGTTTGTTTGCCGG
ATCAAGAGCTACCAACTCTTTTTCCGAAGGTAACTGGCTTCAGCAGAGCGCAGATACCAAATACTGTTCT
TCTAGTGTAGCCGTAGTTAGGCCACCACTTCAAGAACTCTGTAGCACCGCCTACATACCTCGCTCTGCTA
ATCCTGTTACCAGTGGCTGCTGCCAGTGGCGATAAGTCGTGTCTTACCGGGTTGGACTCAAGACGATAGT
TACCGGATAAGGCGCAGCGGTCGGGCTGAACGGGGGGTTCGTGCACACAGCCCAGCTTGGAGCGAACGAC
CTACACCGAACTGAGATACCTACAGCGTGAGCTATGAGAAAGCGCCACGCTTCCCGAAGGGAGAAAGGCG
GACAGGTATCCGGTAAGCGGCAGGGTCGGAACAGGAGAGCGCACGAGGGAGCTTCCAGGGGGAAACGCCT
GGTATCTTTATAGTCCTGTCGGGTTTCGCCACCTCTGACTTGAGCGTCGATTTTTGTGATGCTCGTCAGG
GGGGCGGAGCCTATGGAAAAACGCCAGCAACGCGGCCTTTTTACGGTTCCTGGCCTTTTGCTGGCCTTTT
GCTCACATGTT
Features (pLannotate 1.2.2; 10 found; start..end, strand, type, name):
    121..213     +  CDS            lacI (fragment): lac repressor; lacI; The lac repressor binds to the lac operator to inhibit transcription in E. coli. This inhibition can be relieved by adding lactose or isopropyl-β-D-thiogalactopyranoside (IPTG).
    268..295     -  terminator     rrnB T2 terminator: transcription terminator T2 from the E. coli rrnB gene
    427..470     +  terminator     rrnB T1 terminator: Escherichia coli rrnB; transcription terminator T1 from the E. coli rrnB gene
    517..553     -  CDS            lacZα (fragment): LacZα fragment of β-galactosidase; lacZ fragment
    592..677     +  protein_bind   attL1 (fragment): mutant version of attL; recombination site for the Gateway® LR reaction LR Clonase™
    668..688     +  protein_bind   attB4: mutant version of attB; core recombination site for the Gateway® BP reaction BP Clonase™
   1133..1256    +  protein_bind   attR1: mutant version of attR; recombination site for the Gateway® LR reaction LR Clonase™
   1333..1351    -  promoter       T7 promoter: promoter for bacteriophage T7 RNA polymerase
   1485..2294    +  CDS            KanR: aminoglycoside phosphotransferase; aph(3')-Ia; confers resistance to kanamycin in bacteria or G418 (Geneticin®) in eukaryotes
   2441..3029    +  rep_origin     ori: high-copy-number ColE1/pMB1/pBR322/pUC origin of replication
