[The description below was written by a language model from this plasmid's Addgene catalogue record and pLannotate feature annotations shown in this document.]
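Description:
p5E-3x125bp-mnx1 is a 5' entry clone for multisite Gateway assembly, built on the p5E backbone and totalling about 3.1 kb. It is maintained in E. coli on a high-copy ColE1/pUC-type origin with kanamycin selection (KanR, aminoglycoside phosphotransferase). The annotated backbone also carries rrnB T1 and T2 transcription terminators upstream of the cloning region, which insulate the insert from read-through transcription, a T7 promoter downstream of it, and short lacI and lacZα remnants that are non-functional fragments.

The payload is a 411 bp insert consisting of three tandem copies of a 125 bp enhancer from the zebrafish mnx1 gene, a homeobox gene expressed in spinal motor neurons. It was placed by restriction cloning between XhoI, which is retained, and HindIII, which was destroyed. The insert itself is not annotated in the feature table, but it falls in the unannotated interval between the recombination sites: an upstream site detected as a partial attL1 overlapping an attB4 core, which is consistent with the attL4-type site expected in a 5' entry vector, and a downstream attR1. In an LR reaction these sites allow the enhancer cassette to be combined with a middle entry clone carrying a coding sequence, a 3' entry clone, and a destination vector, so that the mnx1 element sits upstream of the gene of interest. The record lists 3xMnx1 as the promoter, but does not state whether a minimal promoter accompanies the enhancer repeats. The construct is intended for building transgenes that drive expression in zebrafish spinal motor neurons, and the associated work concerns optogenetic control of axon guidance.
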