Addgene plasmid #169043: p5E-3x125bp-mnx1
Purpose: 5' entry vector for Gateway cloning for expression in spinal motor neurons using 3 tandem repeats of the zebrafish mnx1 enhancer.
Depositing lab: Paola Arlotta. Depositing organization: Harvard University. Publication: Long-Range Optogenetic Control of Axon Guidance Overcomes Developmental Boundaries and Defects. Harris JM, Wang AY, Boulanger-Weill J, Santoriello C, Foianini S, Lichtman JW, Zon LI, Arlotta P. Dev Cell. 2020 Jun 8;53(5):577-588.e7. doi: 10.1016/j.devcel.2020.05.009. PubMed 32516597.
Backbone
  Vector backbone: p5E
  Backbone manufacturer: Chi-Bin Chien lab
  Backbone size w/o insert (bp): 2663
  Total vector size (bp): 3091
  Vector type: Gateway Entry Cloning Vector
Growth in bacteria
  Bacterial resistance: Kanamycin, 50 μg/mL
  Growth temperature: 30°C
  Growth strain: NEB Stable
  Copy number: High Copy
Gene/Insert
  Gene/Insert name: Mnx1 enhancer (3x) (alt name: Three tandem repeats of zebrafish mnx1 enhancer)
  Species: D. rerio (zebrafish)
  Insert size (bp): 411
  Entrez Gene: mnx1 (a.k.a. hlxb, hlxb9, zgc:112174)
  Promoter: 3xMnx1
  Cloning method: Restriction Enzyme; 5′ cloning site XhoI (not destroyed); 3′ cloning site HindIII (destroyed during cloning)
  Sequencing primers: 5′ GTAAAACGACGGCCAG; 3′ CATCAGAGATTTTGAGACAC
Terms and licenses: Academic/Nonprofit Terms; Industry Terms: Not Available to Industry
Depositor comments: See the following paper for cloning details of the 3x 125bp mnx1 enhancer: Zelenchuk, T.A. and Brusés, J.L. (2011), In Vivo labeling of zebrafish motor neurons using an mnx1 enhancer and Gal4/UAS. Genesis, 49: 546-554. https://doi.org/10.1002/dvg.20766
How to cite: p5E-3x125bp-mnx1 was a gift from Paola Arlotta (Addgene plasmid # 169043 ; http://n2t.net/addgene:169043 ; RRID:Addgene_169043)
